>Addgene plasmid #36456 | pEGFP-C1-hAtg2A | addgene partial sequence | sequence record 46500 | EGFP-C 5'-CATGGTCCTGCTGGAGTTCGTG-3'
GACGAGCTGTACAGTCCGGACTCAGATCTATGTCACGATGGCTGTGGCCATGGTCAAACTGTGTGAAAGA
GCGGGTCTGCCGCTACTTGCTGCACCACTACTTAGGTCACTTCTTCCAAGAGCACCTCAGCCTGGACCAG
CTCAGCCTCGATCTGTACAAGGGCAGCGTTGCCCTGCGAGACATCCACCTGGAAATCTGGTCTGTGAACG
AGGTGCTGGAGTCAATGGAGTCACCGCTGGAGCTGGTGGAAGGCTTCGTGGGCTCCATCGAGGTGGCCGT
GCCCTGGGCTGCTCTGCTCACCGACCACTGCACAGTGCGCGTGTCCGGCCTCCAGCTCACCTTGCAGCCC
CGCCGGGGTCCAGCGCCAGGGGCTGCCGACTCACAGAGCTGGGCCTCATGCATGACCACAAGCCTGCAGC
TGGCCCAGGAGTGTCTGCGGGATGGGCTACCGGAGCCCTCTGAGCCACCACAGCCCCTGGAGGGGCTGGA
GATGTTTGCCCAGACCATTGAGACTGTGCTTCGGAGGATCAAAGTGACCTTCCTGGACACTGTCGTGAGG
GTGGAGCACTCTCCGGGTGATGGGGAACGTGGTGTGGCCGTCGAGGTCCGTGTGCAGAGACTGGAGTACT
GTGATGAGGCAGTGCGGGACCCAAGCCAGGCGCCGCCGGTGGATGTGCATCAGCCGCCTGCCTTCCTGCA
CAAGCTGCTGCAGCTGGCAGGGGTCCGCCTGCACTACGAGGAGCTCCCGGCACAGGAAGAGCCTCCAGAG
CCCCCCTTGCAGATCGGCAGCTGCTCAGGGTACATGGAGCTGATGGTGAAG
