>Addgene plasmid #36456 | pEGFP-C1-hAtg2A | addgene partial sequence | sequence record 46710 | hAtg2A-F 5-'tgccattgccactcagaact
AGGCGGACGTGGAGCTGGGGGCCCTGGACCGGCTGGCCGCCCTACTGCGCCTGGCCACCGTACCTGCTGA
GCCTCCAGCCGGCCTGCTGACAGAGCCCCTGCCGGCGATGGAGCAGCAGACGGTATTTCGGCTCTCTGCA
CCCCGGGCCACGCTGCGGCTGCGCTTCCCCATTGCCGACCTGCGGCCTGAGCGGGACCCCTGGGCGGGCC
AGGCCGTGCGGGCTGAGCAGCTTCGGCTGGAGCTGAGTGAGCCCCAGTTCCGGTCAGAGCTTAGCAGTGG
GCCTGGTCCCCCAGTCCCCACCCACCTGGAACTCACCTGCTCCGACCTACATGGTATCTATGAAGATGGA
GGGAAGCCACCTGTCCCTTGCCTGCGTGTCTCCAAAGCCCTGGACCCCAAGAGCACTGGGCGCAAGTACT
TCCTGCCCCAGGTAGTGGTGACTGTGAACCCCCAGTCCAGCAGCACACAGTGGGAGGTGGCCCCGGAGAA
GGGAGAGGAACTGGAGCTGTCAGTGGAGAGTCCCTGTGAGCTGCGGGAACCTGAGCCCTCGCCCTTCTCC
TCTAAGAGGACCATGTATGAGACAGAGGAGATGGTGATCCCTGGAGACCCTGAGGAGATGAGGACGTTCC
AGAGCCGGACCCTGGCACTGTCCCGCTGCAGCCTGGAAGTGATCCTGCCCAGTGTCCACATCTTTCTGCC
CAGCAAGGAGGTCTACGAGAGCATCTACAACAGGATCAACAACGACCTGCTCATGTGGGAGCCTGCAGAT
CTGCTTCCCACCCCCGACCCCGCCGCCCAGCCCTCGGGCTTCCCCGGCCCCTCAGGCTTCTGGCACGACA
GCTTTAAAATGTGCAAGTCAGCCTTCAAGCTGGCCAACTGCTTTGATCTCAC
