[The description below was written by a language model from this plasmid's Addgene catalogue record.]
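Description:
pEGFP-C1-hAtg2A is a mammalian expression plasmid built on the Clontech pEGFP-C1 backbone (about 4.7 kb), carrying the human autophagy-related protein 2 homolog A (ATG2A) coding sequence as an insert of roughly 5.8 kb, for a total size of about 10.5 kb. The insert was placed by restriction cloning between the BglII and BamHI sites of the multiple cloning site, both of which remain intact. This puts it in frame downstream of EGFP, so the encoded protein carries EGFP at its N terminus. Expression is driven by the CMV promoter, a strong constitutive promoter for transient or stable expression in mammalian cells. The plasmid is maintained at high copy in E. coli under kanamycin selection. The record also lists a neomycin marker, which allows G418 selection of transfected mammalian cells. No feature table is provided, so other backbone elements such as the origins of replication and polyadenylation signals are not itemised.

The record notes that the ATG2A sequence differs from the reference transcript by a proline-to-arginine substitution at residue 656. It does not say whether this change is a deliberate mutation, a natural variant or a cloning artefact, nor whether it has any functional effect.

The construct comes from a study showing that mammalian Atg2 proteins are essential for autophagosome formation and influence the size and distribution of lipid droplets. Consistent with this, its likely use is live or fixed-cell fluorescence imaging of ATG2A localisation, for example at forming autophagic membranes and lipid droplets. The EGFP tag would also allow detection or pull-down of the overexpressed protein.
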