Addgene plasmid #36456: pEGFP-C1-hAtg2A
Depositing lab: Noboru Mizushima. Publication: Mammalian Atg2 proteins are essential for autophagosome formation and important for regulation of size and distribution of lipid droplets. Velikkakath AK, Nishimura T, Oita E, Ishihara N, Mizushima N. Mol Biol Cell. 2012 Mar;23(5):896-909. Epub 2012 Jan 4. 10.1091/mbc.E11-09-0785 PubMed 22219374.
Backbone
  Vector backbone: pEGFP-C1
  Backbone manufacturer: Clontech
  Backbone size w/o insert (bp): 4731
  Total vector size (bp): 10503
  Vector type: Mammalian Expression
  Selectable markers: Neomycin (select with G418)
Growth in bacteria
  Bacterial resistance: Kanamycin, 50 μg/mL
  Growth temperature: 37°C
  Growth strain: DH5alpha
  Copy number: High Copy
Gene/Insert
  Gene/Insert name: autophagy-related protein 2 homolog A (alt name: Atg2A)
  Species: H. sapiens (human)
  Insert size (bp): 5817
  Mutation: changed Proline 656 to Arginine
  GenBank ID: NM_015104
  Entrez Gene: ATG2A (a.k.a. BLTP4A)
  Promoter: CMV
  Tag / fusion protein: EGFP (N terminal on insert)
  Cloning method: Restriction Enzyme; 5′ cloning site BglII (not destroyed); 3′ cloning site BamHI (not destroyed)
  Sequencing primers: 5′ CGACCACTACCAGCAGAACA
Terms and licenses: Academic/Nonprofit Terms; Industry Terms: Not Available to Industry
How to cite: pEGFP-C1-hAtg2A was a gift from Noboru Mizushima (Addgene plasmid # 36456 ; http://n2t.net/addgene:36456 ; RRID:Addgene_36456)
