LOCUS       Exported 10503 bp ds-DNA circular SYN 12-MAY-2021
DEFINITION  synthetic circular DNA
ACCESSION   .
VERSION     .
KEYWORDS    pEGFP-C1-hAtg2A
SOURCE      synthetic DNA construct
  ORGANISM  synthetic DNA construct
REFERENCE   1 (bases 1 to 10503)
  AUTHORS   Velikkakath AK, Nishimura T, Oita E, Ishihara N, Mizushima N
  TITLE     Mammalian Atg2 proteins are essential for autophagosome formation
            and important for regulation of size and distribution of lipid
            droplets.
  JOURNAL   Mol Biol Cell. 2012 Mar;23(5):896-909. Epub 2012 Jan 4.
  PUBMED    22219374
REFERENCE   2 (bases 1 to 10503)
  AUTHORS   .
  TITLE     Direct Submission
  JOURNAL   Exported May 12, 2021 from SnapGene Server 1.1.58
            http://www.snapgene.com
FEATURES             Location/Qualifiers
     source          1..10503
                     /organism="synthetic DNA construct"
                     /mol_type="other DNA"
     rep_origin      1..589
                     /direction=RIGHT
                     /label=ori
                     /note="high-copy-number ColE1/pMB1/pBR322/pUC origin of
                     replication"
     primer_bind     490..509
                     /label=pBR322ori-F
                     /note="pBR322 origin, forward primer"
     enhancer        764..1067
                     /label=CMV enhancer
                     /note="human cytomegalovirus immediate early enhancer"
     promoter        1068..1271
                     /label=CMV promoter
                     /note="human cytomegalovirus (CMV) immediate early
                     promoter"
     primer_bind     1222..1242
                     /label=CMV-F
                     /note="Human CMV immediate early promoter, forward primer"
     regulatory      1310..1319
                     /regulatory_class="other"
                     /note="vertebrate consensus sequence for strong initiation
                     of translation (Kozak, 1987)"
     CDS             1316..2032
                     /codon_start=1
                     /product="enhanced GFP"
                     /label=EGFP
                     /translation="MVSKGEELFTGVVPILVELDGDVNGHKFSVSGEGEGDATYGKLTL
                     KFICTTGKLPVPWPTLVTTLTYGVQCFSRYPDHMKQHDFFKSAMPEGYVQERTIFFKDD
                     GNYKTRAEVKFEGDTLVNRIELKGIDFKEDGNILGHKLEYNYNSHNVYIMADKQKNGIK
                     VNFKIRHNIEDGSVQLADHYQQNTPIGDGPVLLPDNHYLSTQSALSKDPNEKRDHMVLL
                     EFVTAAGITLGMDELYK"
     CDS             1316..2032
                     /codon_start=1
                     /product="the original enhanced GFP (Yang et al., 1996)"
                     /label=EGFP
                     /note="mammalian codon-optimized"
                     /translation="MVSKGEELFTGVVPILVELDGDVNGHKFSVSGEGEGDATYGKLTL
                     KFICTTGKLPVPWPTLVTTLTYGVQCFSRYPDHMKQHDFFKSAMPEGYVQERTIFFKDD
                     GNYKTRAEVKFEGDTLVNRIELKGIDFKEDGNILGHKLEYNYNSHNVYIMADKQKNGIK
                     VNFKIRHNIEDGSVQLADHYQQNTPIGDGPVLLPDNHYLSTQSALSKDPNEKRDHMVLL
                     EFVTAAGITLGMDELYK"
     primer_bind     complement(1361..1382)
                     /label=EGFP-N
                     /note="EGFP, reverse primer"
     primer_bind     complement(1622..1641)
                     /label=EXFP-R
                     /note="For distinguishing EGFP variants, reverse primer"
     primer_bind     1969..1990
                     /label=EGFP-C
                     /note="EGFP, forward primer"
     polyA_signal    7994..8115
                     /label=SV40 poly(A) signal
                     /note="SV40 polyadenylation signal"
     primer_bind     complement(8031..8050)
                     /label=SV40pA-R
                     /note="SV40 polyA, reverse primer"
     primer_bind     8085..8104
                     /label=EBV-rev
                     /note="SV40 polyA terminator, reverse primer"
     rep_origin      complement(8122..8577)
                     /direction=LEFT
                     /label=f1 ori
                     /note="f1 bacteriophage origin of replication; arrow
                     indicates direction of (+) strand synthesis"
     primer_bind     complement(8259..8280)
                     /label=F1ori-F
                     /note="F1 origin, forward primer"
     primer_bind     8471..8490
                     /label=F1ori-R
                     /note="F1 origin, reverse primer"
     promoter        8604..8708
                     /gene="bla"
                     /label=AmpR promoter
     promoter        8710..9067
                     /label=SV40 promoter
                     /note="SV40 enhancer and early promoter"
     primer_bind     complement(8733..8753)
                     /label=pBABE 3'
                     /note="SV40 enhancer, reverse primer for pBABE vectors"
     rep_origin      8918..9053
                     /label=SV40 ori
                     /note="SV40 origin of replication"
     primer_bind     8980..8999
                     /label=SV40pro-F
                     /note="SV40 promoter/origin, forward primer"
     CDS             9102..9896
                     /codon_start=1
                     /gene="aph(3')-II (or nptII)"
                     /product="aminoglycoside phosphotransferase from Tn5"
                     /label=NeoR/KanR
                     /note="confers resistance to neomycin, kanamycin, and G418
                     (Geneticin(R))"
                     /translation="MIEQDGLHAGSPAAWVERLFGYDWAQQTIGCSDAAVFRLSAQGRP
                     VLFVKTDLSGALNELQDEAARLSWLATTGVPCAAVLDVVTEAGRDWLLLGEVPGQDLLS
                     SHLAPAEKVSIMADAMRRLHTLDPATCPFDHQAKHRIERARTRMEAGLVDQDDLDEEHQ
                     GLAPAELFARLKASMPDGEDLVVTHGDACLPNIMVENGRFSGFIDCGRLGVADRYQDIA
                     LATRDIAEELGGEWADRFLVLYGIAAPDSQRIAFYRLLDEFF"
     primer_bind     complement(9156..9175)
                     /label=Neo-R
                     /note="Neomycin resistance gene, reverse primer"
     primer_bind     9766..9785
                     /label=Neo-F
                     /note="Neomycin resistance gene, forward primer"
     primer_bind     complement(10084..10103)
                     /label=TK-pA-R
                     /note="Thymidine kinase polyA, reverse primer"
     polyA_signal    10128..10175
                     /label=HSV TK poly(A) signal
                     /note="herpes simplex virus thymidine kinase
                     polyadenylation signal (Cole and Stacy, 1985)"
ORIGIN
        1 ttgagatcct ttttttctgc gcgtaatctg ctgcttgcaa acaaaaaaac caccgctacc
       61 agcggtggtt tgtttgccgg atcaagagct accaactctt tttccgaagg taactggctt
      121 cagcagagcg cagataccaa atactgttct tctagtgtag ccgtagttag gccaccactt
      181 caagaactct gtagcaccgc ctacatacct cgctctgcta atcctgttac cagtggctgc
      241 tgccagtggc gataagtcgt gtcttaccgg gttggactca agacgatagt taccggataa
      301 ggcgcagcgg tcgggctgaa cggggggttc gtgcacacag cccagcttgg agcgaacgac
      361 ctacaccgaa ctgagatacc tacagcgtga gctatgagaa agcgccacgc ttcccgaagg
      421 gagaaaggcg gacaggtatc cggtaagcgg cagggtcgga acaggagagc gcacgaggga
      481 gcttccaggg ggaaacgcct ggtatcttta tagtcctgtc gggtttcgcc acctctgact
      541 tgagcgtcga tttttgtgat gctcgtcagg ggggcggagc ctatggaaaa acgccagcaa
      601 cgcggccttt ttacggttcc tggccttttg ctggcctttt gctcacatgt tctttcctgc
      661 gttatcccct gattctgtgg ataaccgtat taccgccatg cattagttat taatagtaat
      721 caattacggg gtcattagtt catagcccat atatggagtt ccgcgttaca taacttacgg
      781 taaatggccc gcctggctga ccgcccaacg acccccgccc attgacgtca ataatgacgt
      841 atgttcccat agtaacgcca atagggactt tccattgacg tcaatgggtg gagtatttac
      901 ggtaaactgc ccacttggca gtacatcaag tgtatcatat gccaagtacg ccccctattg
      961 acgtcaatga cggtaaatgg cccgcctggc attatgccca gtacatgacc ttatgggact
     1021 ttcctacttg gcagtacatc tacgtattag tcatcgctat taccatggtg atgcggtttt
     1081 ggcagtacat caatgggcgt ggatagcggt ttgactcacg gggatttcca agtctccacc
     1141 ccattgacgt caatgggagt ttgttttggc accaaaatca acgggacttt ccaaaatgtc
     1201 gtaacaactc cgccccattg acgcaaatgg gcggtaggcg tgtacggtgg gaggtctata
     1261 taagcagagc tggtttagtg aaccgtcaga tccgctagcg ctaccggtcg ccaccatggt
     1321 gagcaagggc gaggagctgt tcaccggggt ggtgcccatc ctggtcgagc tggacggcga
     1381 cgtaaacggc cacaagttca gcgtgtccgg cgagggcgag ggcgatgcca cctacggcaa
     1441 gctgaccctg aagttcatct gcaccaccgg caagctgccc gtgccctggc ccaccctcgt
     1501 gaccaccctg acctacggcg tgcagtgctt cagccgctac cccgaccaca tgaagcagca
     1561 cgacttcttc aagtccgcca tgcccgaagg ctacgtccag gagcgcacca tcttcttcaa
     1621 ggacgacggc aactacaaga cccgcgccga ggtgaagttc gagggcgaca ccctggtgaa
     1681 ccgcatcgag ctgaagggca tcgacttcaa ggaggacggc aacatcctgg ggcacaagct
     1741 ggagtacaac tacaacagcc acaacgtcta tatcatggcc gacaagcaga agaacggcat
     1801 caaggtgaac ttcaagatcc gccacaacat cgaggacggc agcgtgcagc tcgccgacca
     1861 ctaccagcag aacaccccca tcggcgacgg ccccgtgctg ctgcccgaca accactacct
     1921 gagcacccag tccgccctga gcaaagaccc caacgagaag cgcgatcaca tggtcctgct
     1981 ggagttcgtg accgccgccg ggatcactct cggcatggac gagctgtaca agtccggact
     2041 cagatctatg tcacgatggc tgtggccatg gtcaaactgt gtgaaagagc gggtctgccg
     2101 ctacttgctg caccactact taggtcactt cttccaagag cacctcagcc tggaccagct
     2161 cagcctcgat ctgtacaagg gcagcgttgc cctgcgagac atccacctgg aaatctggtc
     2221 tgtgaacgag gtgctggagt caatggagtc accgctggag ctggtggaag gcttcgtggg
     2281 ctccatcgag gtggccgtgc cctgggctgc tctgctcacc gaccactgca cagtgcgcgt
     2341 gtccggcctc cagctcacct tgcagccccg ccggggtcca gcgccagggg ctgccgactc
     2401 acagagctgg gcctcatgca tgaccacaag cctgcagctg gcccaggagt gtctgcggga
     2461 tgggctaccg gagccctctg agccaccaca gcccctggag gggctggaga tgtttgccca
     2521 gaccattgag actgtgcttc ggaggatcaa agtgaccttc ctggacactg tcgtgagggt
     2581 ggagcactct ccgggtgatg gggaacgtgg tgtggccgtc gaggtccgtg tgcagagact
     2641 ggagtactgt gatgaggcag tgcgggaccc aagccaggcg ccgccggtgg atgtgcatca
     2701 gccgcctgcc ttcctgcaca agctgctgca gctggcaggg gtccgcctgc actacgagga
     2761 gctcccggca caggaagagc ctccagagcc ccccttgcag atcggcagct gctcagggta
     2821 catggagctg atggtgaagt tgaagcaaaa tgaggccttc cctggcccca agttggaggt
     2881 ggcgggacag ctgggctccc tgcacctgct cctgaccccg aggcagctcc agcaacttca
     2941 ggaactgctc agcgccgtga gccttacaga ccacgagggc ctggctgaca agctgaacaa
     3001 gagccgcccg ctaggtgccg aagacctgtg gctgattgag caggacctga accagcagct
     3061 gcaggcaggg gcagtggctg agcccctcag cccagacccc cttaccaacc cccttctcaa
     3121 cctggataac actgacctct tcttctccat ggctggcctc acaagcagtg tggcctcagc
     3181 cctctctgag ctctccctct ccgatgtaga cctggcctcc tctgtgcgca gcgacatggc
     3241 ctcccgccgg ctctctgccc aggcccaccc agctggcaag atggccccca accccctcct
     3301 ggacaccatg cgccctgact cgctgctgaa gatgaccttg gggggtgtga ccctgacctt
     3361 gcttcagacg tctgccccat cttccggacc acctgacctc gccacgcact ttttcaccga
     3421 gtttgatgcc accaaggatg ggcccttcgg ttcccgagac ttccatcacc ttcgaccacg
     3481 cttccagagg gcctgtccct gtagccatgt tcggctaacg ggcacagccg tgcagctgtc
     3541 ctgggagctg cggacgggca gtcggggccg gcggacaacc agcatggaag tgcacttcgg
     3601 gcagctggag gtgctggagt gtctgtggcc ccggggcacc tctgagcctg agtacacgga
     3661 gatcctgacc tttcctggta cgctgggctc ccaggcctca gctcggccct gcgcccatct
     3721 gcgccacaca cagatcctgc gccgtgtgcc taagagccga ccccggcgct cagttgcctg
     3781 ccattgccac tcagaactgg ccctggacct ggccaacttc caggcggacg tggagctggg
     3841 ggccctggac cggctggccg ccctactgcg cctggccacc gtacctgctg agcctccagc
     3901 cggcctgctg acagagcccc tgccggcgat ggagcagcag acggtatttc ggctctctgc
     3961 accccgggcc acgctgcggc tgcgcttccc cattgccgac ctgcggcctg agcgggaccc
     4021 ctgggcgggc caggccgtgc gggctgagca gcttcggctg gagctgagtg agccccagtt
     4081 ccggtcagag cttagcagtg ggcctggtcc cccagtcccc acccacctgg aactcacctg
     4141 ctccgaccta catggtatct atgaagatgg agggaagcca cctgtccctt gcctgcgtgt
     4201 ctccaaagcc ctggacccca agagcactgg gcgcaagtac ttcctgcccc aggtagtggt
     4261 gactgtgaac ccccagtcca gcagcacaca gtgggaggtg gccccggaga agggagagga
     4321 actggagctg tcagtggaga gtccctgtga gctgcgggaa cctgagccct cgcccttctc
     4381 ctctaagagg accatgtatg agacagagga gatggtgatc cctggagacc ctgaggagat
     4441 gaggacgttc cagagccgga ccctggcact gtcccgctgc agcctggaag tgatcctgcc
     4501 cagtgtccac atctttctgc ccagcaagga ggtctacgag agcatctaca acaggatcaa
     4561 caacgacctg ctcatgtggg agcctgcaga tctgcttccc acccccgacc ccgccgccca
     4621 gccctcgggc ttccccggcc cctcaggctt ctggcacgac agctttaaga tgtgcaagtc
     4681 agccttcaag ctggccaact gctttgatct caccccagac tcggactcgg atgacgagga
     4741 tgcccacttc ttctcagtgg gggcatcagg tggcccacag gccgctgccc ctgaggcccc
     4801 aagtcttcac ttgcagagca ccttctctac actggtgaca gtgctgaagg ggcggatcac
     4861 agccctctgt gagaccaagg atgagggtgg gaagcggctg gaggctgtgc acggggagct
     4921 ggtgctggac atggagcacg gtaccctctt cagcgtctcc cagtactgtg gccagccagg
     4981 acttggctac ttctgtctgg aagctgaaaa ggcaacactc taccaccgag cggccgtgga
     5041 tgactacccg ctgcccagtc acctggacct tcccagtttc gctcccccgg ctcagctggc
     5101 cccaaccatc tacccatcgg aggaaggggt gaccgagcgg ggagcctcgg gccgcaaggg
     5161 ccagggccgg ggaccccaca tgttgtccac tgctgtgcgc atccacctgg acccccacaa
     5221 gaatgtgaag gagttcctgg tgacactgcg gttgcacaaa gccaccttgc gccactacat
     5281 ggccctgccc gagcagagct ggcattccca gttgttggag ttcctagacg tgctggatga
     5341 ccctgtgctg ggctacctgc ccccgacggt catcaccatc ctgcacacac acctgttctc
     5401 ctgctctgtg gactataggc cactctacct cccagtgcgt gtcctcatca ccgcggagac
     5461 cttcactctc tccagcaaca tcatcatgga cacctccacc ttcctgctca ggttcatcct
     5521 cgatgactcc gccttgtacc tgtccgacaa gtgtgaggtg gagaccctgg acctgcggcg
     5581 agattatgtc tgtgttttgg atgttgacct cttggaactt gtgattaaaa cctggaaagg
     5641 gagcaccgag ggcaaactga gccagccact attcgagctg cgctgctcca acaatgtggt
     5701 acacgtgcac agctgtgccg actcctgtgc cctgctggtc aacctgctcc agtacgtaat
     5761 gagcacaggc gatctgcacc ccccaccccg gccccccagc cccacggaga tcgccggcca
     5821 gaagctctcg gagagtcctg cctctctgcc ctcgtgcccc ccagtggaga cggccctcat
     5881 caaccagcgt gacctggccg acgccctcct ggacaccgag cgcagcctac gggagctggc
     5941 ccagccttca ggtggccacc tccctcaggc gtcgcccatc tccgtctacc tattcccagg
     6001 tgaacggagt ggggccccac ccccttcacc acctgtcggg ggccctgctg gcagcttagg
     6061 gtcatgctca gaggagaagg aagatgaaag ggaagaggag ggcgatggag acaccctgga
     6121 cagtgatgag ttctgcatcc ttgatgctcc cggcctgggc atcccgcccc gagatgggga
     6181 gcctgtggtg acacagctgc atcccggccc catcgttgtg agggacggtt acttctcacg
     6241 gccgatcggc agcacggact tgctgcgggc acctgcccat ttcccagtgc ccagcactcg
     6301 ggtggtgcta cgtgaggtct ccctcgtctg gcacctctat gggggccgag actttggccc
     6361 ccaccccggc cacagggcaa gaactggcct ctcaggtccc aggagctccc cttcccgctg
     6421 ctctggcccc aaccggcccc agaactcatg gcgcacgcag gggggcagcg ggcggcagca
     6481 ccatgtcctc atggagatcc agctgagcaa ggtaagcttc cagcacgagg tgtacccagc
     6541 ggagccagcc acaggccctg cggcccccag ccaggagctg gaggagcgac cgctgtcccg
     6601 tcaggtgttc atcgtgcagg agctggaggt ccgagaccgg ctcgcctcct cccagatcaa
     6661 caagttcctg tacctacaca cgagtgagcg gatgccgcga cgtgcccact ctaacatgct
     6721 caccatcaaa gcgctgcatg tggcccccac taccaacctg ggtgggcctg agtgctgtct
     6781 ccgcgtctcg ctgatgcccc tgcggctcaa tgtggaccag gatgccctct tcttcctcaa
     6841 ggacttcttc actagtctgg tggccggcat caaccccgtg gtcccagggg agacctccgc
     6901 tgaggctcgc cccgagactc gagcccagcc cagcagcccc ctggaagggc aggccgaagg
     6961 cgtagagacc actggttcgc aggaggcccc aggaggtgga cacagcccct cccctcctga
     7021 ccagcagccc atctacttca gagagttccg cttcacgtct gaggtcccca tctggctgga
     7081 ttaccatggc aagcacgtca cgatggacca ggtgggcact tttgctggcc tcctcatcgg
     7141 cctggcccaa ctcaactgct ccgagctgaa gctaaagcgg ctctgttgca ggcacgggct
     7201 cctgggtgtg gacaaggtgc tgggctatgc cctcaacgag tggctgcagg acatccgcaa
     7261 gaaccagctg cccggcctgc tgggaggcgt gggccccatg cactcggttg tccagctctt
     7321 ccaagggttc cgggacctgc tgtggctgcc cattgagcag tacaggaagg atggccgcct
     7381 catgcggggg ctgcagcgag gggctgcctc ctttggctca tccacagcct ctgccgccct
     7441 ggaactcagc aaccggttgg tacaggctat ccaggccaca gctgagaccg tgtatgacat
     7501 cctgtccccg gcagcccccg tctcccgctc cctgcaggat aagcgctctg cgcggaggct
     7561 gcgcaggggc cagcagcctg ccgacctgcg ggagggtgtg gccaaggcct acgacacagt
     7621 gcgagagggc atcttggata cagctcagac catctgtgac gtggcatcgc ggggccatga
     7681 gcagaagggg ctgacgggcg ccgtgggggg cgtgatccgc cagctgcccc cgactgtggt
     7741 gaagccgctc atcctggcca cggaggccac gtccagcctg ctcgggggca tgcgcaacca
     7801 gattgtcccc gacgcccaca aggaccacgc cctcaagtgg cgctcggaca gtgcccaaga
     7861 ctgaggatcc accggatcta gataactgat cataatcagc cataccacat ttgtagaggt
     7921 tttacttgct ttaaaaaacc tcccacacct ccccctgaac ctgaaacata aaatgaatgc
     7981 aattgttgtt gttaacttgt ttattgcagc ttataatggt tacaaataaa gcaatagcat
     8041 cacaaatttc acaaataaag catttttttc actgcattct agttgtggtt tgtccaaact
     8101 catcaatgta tcttaacgcg taaattgtaa gcgttaatat tttgttaaaa ttcgcgttaa
     8161 atttttgtta aatcagctca ttttttaacc aataggccga aatcggcaaa atcccttata
     8221 aatcaaaaga atagaccgag atagggttga gtgttgttcc agtttggaac aagagtccac
     8281 tattaaagaa cgtggactcc aacgtcaaag gnnnnnnnnn nnnnnnnnnn nnnnnnnnnn
     8341 nnnnnnnnnn nnnnnnnnnn tnnnnnnnnn nnnnnnnnnn nnnnnnnnnn nnnnnnnnnn
     8401 nnnnnnnnnn nnnnnnnnnn nnnnnnnnnn nnnnnnnnnn nnnnnnnnnn nngnnnnnnn
     8461 nnnnnnnnnn nnnnnnnnnn nnnnnnnnnn nnnnnnnnnn nnnnnnnnnn nnnnnnnnnn
     8521 nnnnnnnnnn nnnnnnnnnn nnnnnnnnnn nnnnnnnnnn nnnnnnnnnn nnnnnnncag
     8581 gtggcacttt tcggggaaat gtgcgcggaa cccctatttg tttatttttc taaatacatt
     8641 caaatatgta tccgctcatg agacaataac cctgataaat gcttcaataa tattgaaaaa
     8701 ggaagagtcc tgaggcggaa agaaccagct gtggaatgtg tgtcagttag ggtgtggaaa
     8761 gtccccaggc tccccagcag gcagaagtat gcaaagcatg catctcaatt agtcagcaac
     8821 caggtgtgga aagtccccag gctccccagc aggcagaagt atgcaaagca tgcatctcaa
     8881 ttagtcagca accatagtcc cgcccctaac tccgcccatc ccgcccctaa ctccgcccag
     8941 ttccgcccat tctccgcccc atggctgact aatttttttt atttatgcag aggccgaggc
     9001 cgcctcggcc tctgagctat tccagaagta gtgaggaggc ttttttggag gcctaggctt
     9061 ttgcaaagat cgatcaagag acaggatgag gatcgtttcg catgattgaa caagatggat
     9121 tgcacgcagg ttctccggcc gcttgggtgg agaggctatt cggctatgac tgggcacaac
     9181 agacaatcgg ctgctctgat gccgccgtgt tccggctgtc agcgcagggg cgcccggttc
     9241 tttttgtcaa gaccgacctg tccggtgccc tgaatgaact gcaagacgag gcagcgcggc
     9301 tatcgtggct ggccacgacg ggcgttcctt gcgcagctgt gctcgacgtt gtcactgaag
     9361 cgggaaggga ctggctgcta ttgggcgaag tgccggggca ggatctcctg tcatctcacc
     9421 ttgctcctgc cgagaaagta tccatcatgg ctgatgcaat gcggcggctg catacgcttg
     9481 atccggctac ctgcccattc gaccaccaag cgaaacatcg catcgagcga gcacgtactc
     9541 ggatggaagc cggtcttgtc gatcaggatg atctggacga agagcatcag gggctcgcgc
     9601 cagccgaact gttcgccagg ctcaaggcga gcatgcccga cggcgaggat ctcgtcgtga
     9661 cccatggcga tgcctgcttg ccgaatatca tggtggaaaa tggccgcttt tctggattca
     9721 tcgactgtgg ccggctgggt gtggcggacc gctatcagga catagcgttg gctacccgtg
     9781 atattgctga agagcttggc ggcgaatggg ctgaccgctt cctcgtgctt tacggtatcg
     9841 ccgctcccga ttcgcagcgc atcgccttct atcgccttct tgacgagttc ttctgagcgg
     9901 gactctgggg ttcgaaatga ccgaccaagc gacgcccaac ctgccatcac gagatttcga
     9961 ttccaccgcc gccttctatg aaaggttggg cttcggaatc gttttccggg acgccggctg
    10021 gatgatcctc cagcgcgggg atctcatgct ggagttcttc gcccacccta gggggaggct
    10081 aactgaaaca cggaaggaga caataccgga aggaacccgc gctatgacgg caataaaaag
    10141 acagaataaa acgcacggtg ttgggtcgtt tgttcataaa cgcggggttc ggtcccaggg
    10201 ctggcactct gtcgataccc caccgagacc ccattggggc caatacgccc gcgtttcttc
    10261 cttttcccca ccccaccccc caagttcggg tgaaggccca gggctcgcag ccaacgtcgg
    10321 ggcggcaggc cctgccatag cctcaggtta ctcatatata ctttagattg atttaaaact
    10381 tcatttttaa tttaaaagga tctaggtgaa gatccttttt gataatctca tgaccaaaat
    10441 cccttaacgt gagttttcgt tccactgagc gtcagacccc gtagaaaaga tcaaaggatc
    10501 ttc
//
